>Addgene plasmid #208387 | Lenti-sgRNA-Cre-GpNLuc-sgmZBP1#1 | addgene full sequence | sequence record 412501 | Addgene NGS Result
TGGGTGCACGAGTGGGTTACATCGAACTGGATCTCAACAGCGGTAAGATCCTTGAGAGTTTTCGCCCCGA
AGAACGTTTTCCAATGATGAGCACTTTTAAAGTTCTGCTATGTGGCGCGGTATTATCCCGTATTGACGCC
GGGCAAGAGCAACTCGGTCGCCGCATACACTATTCTCAGAATGACTTGGTTGAGTACTCACCAGTCACAG
AAAAGCATCTTACGGATGGCATGACAGTAAGAGAATTATGCAGTGCTGCCATAACCATGAGTGATAACAC
TGCGGCCAACTTACTTCTGACAACGATCGGAGGACCGAAGGAGCTAACCGCTTTTTTGCACAACATGGGG
GATCATGTAACTCGCCTTGATCGTTGGGAACCGGAGCTGAATGAAGCCATACCAAACGACGAGCGTGACA
CCACGATGCCTGTAGCAATGGCAACAACGTTGCGCAAACTATTAACTGGCGAACTACTTACTCTAGCTTC
CCGGCAACAATTAATAGACTGGATGGAGGCGGATAAAGTTGCAGGACCACTTCTGCGCTCGGCCCTTCCG
GCTGGCTGGTTTATTGCTGATAAATCTGGAGCCGGTGAGCGTGGGTCTCGCGGTATCATTGCAGCACTGG
GGCCAGATGGTAAGCCCTCCCGTATCGTAGTTATCTACACGACGGGGAGTCAGGCAACTATGGATGAACG
AAATAGACAGATCGCTGAGATAGGTGCCTCACTGATTAAGCATTGGTAACTGTCAGACCAAGTTTACTCA
TATATACTTTAGATTGATTTAAAACTTCATTTTTAATTTAAAAGGATCTAGGTGAAGATCCTTTTTGATA
ATCTCATGACCAAAATCCCTTAACGTGAGTTTTCGTTCCACTGAGCGTCAGACCCCGTAGAAAAGATCAA
AGGATCTTCTTGAGATCCTTTTTTTCTGCGCGTAATCTGCTGCTTGCAAACAAAAAAACCACCGCTACCA
GCGGTGGTTTGTTTGCCGGATCAAGAGCTACCAACTCTTTTTCCGAAGGTAACTGGCTTCAGCAGAGCGC
AGATACCAAATACTGTTCTTCTAGTGTAGCCGTAGTTAGGCCACCACTTCAAGAACTCTGTAGCACCGCC
TACATACCTCGCTCTGCTAATCCTGTTACCAGTGGCTGCTGCCAGTGGCGATAAGTCGTGTCTTACCGGG
TTGGACTCAAGACGATAGTTACCGGATAAGGCGCAGCGGTCGGGCTGAACGGGGGGTTCGTGCACACAGC
CCAGCTTGGAGCGAACGACCTACACCGAACTGAGATACCTACAGCGTGAGCTATGAGAAAGCGCCACGCT
TCCCGAAGGGAGAAAGGCGGACAGGTATCCGGTAAGCGGCAGGGTCGGAACAGGAGAGCGCACGAGGGAG
CTTCCAGGGGGAAACGCCTGGTATCTTTATAGTCCTGTCGGGTTTCGCCACCTCTGACTTGAGCGTCGAT
TTTTGTGATGCTCGTCAGGGGGGCGGAGCCTATGGAAAAACGCCAGCAACGCGGCCTTTTTACGGTTCCT
GGCCTTTTGCTGGCCTTTTGCTCACATGTTCTTTCCTGCGTTATCCCCTGATTCTGTGGATAACCGTATT
ACCGCCTTTGAGTGAGCTGATACCGCTCGCCGCAGCCGAACGACCGAGCGCAGCGAGTCAGTGAGCGAGG
AAGCGGAAGAGCGCCCAATACGCAAACCGCCTCTCCCCGCGCGTTGGCCGATTCATTAATGCAGCTGGCA
CGACAGGTTTCCCGACTGGAAAGCGGGCAGTGAGCGCAACGCAATTAATGTGAGTTAGCTCACTCATTAG
GCACCCCAGGCTTTACACTTTATGCTTCCGGCTCGTATGTTGTGTGGAATTGTGAGCGGATAACAATTTC
ACACAGGAAACAGCTATGACCATGATTACGCCAAGCTCTAGCTAGAGGTCGACGGTATACAGACATGATA
AGATACATTGATGAGTTTGGACAAACCACAACTAGAATGCAGTGAAAAAAATGCTTTATTTGTGAAATTT
GTGATGCTATTGCTTTATTTGTAACCATTATAAGCTGCAATAAACAAGTTGGGGTGGGCGAAGAACTCCA
GCATGAGATCCCCGCGCTGGAGGATCATCCAGCCGGCGTCCCGGAAAACGATTCCGAAGCCCAACCTTTC
ATAGAAGGCGGCGGTGGAATCGAAATCTCGTAGCACGTGTCAGTCCTGCTCCTCGGCCACGAAGTGCACG
CAGTTGCCGGCCGGGTCGCGCAGGGCGAACTCCCGCCCCCACGGCTGCTCGCCGATCTCGGTCATGGCCG
GCCCGGAGGCGTCCCGGAAGTTCGTGGACACGACCTCCGACCACTCGGCGTACAGCTCGTCCAGGCCGCG
CACCCACACCCAGGCCAGGGTGTTGTCCGGCACCACCTGGTCCTGGACCGCGCTGATGAACAGGGTCACG
TCGTCCCGGACCACACCGGCGAAGTCGTCCTCCACGAAGTCCCGGGAGAACCCGAGCCGGTCGGTCCAGA
ACTCGACCGCTCCGGCGACGTCGCGCGCGGTGAGCACCGGAACGGCACTGGTCAACTTGGCCATGGTTTA
GTTCCTCACCTTGTCGTATTATACTATGCCGATATACTATGCCGATGATTAATTGTCAACACGTGCTGAT
CAGATCCGAAAATGGATATACAAGCTCCCGGGAGCTTTTTGCAAAAGCCTAGGCCTCCAAAAAAGCCTCC
TCACTACTTCTGGAATAGCTCAGAGGCAGAGGCGGCCTCGGCCTCTGCATAAATAAAAAAAATTAGTCAG
CCATGGGGCGGAGAATGGGCGGAACTGGGCGGAGTTAGGGGCGGGATGGGCGGAGTTAGGGGCGGGACTA
TGGTTGCTGACTAATTGAGATGCATGCTTTGCATACTTCTGCCTGCTGGGGAGCCTGGGGACTTTCCACA
CCTGGTTGCTGACTAATTGAGATGCATGCTTTGCATACTTCTGCCTGCTGGGGAGCCTGGGGACTTTCCA
CACCCTAACTGACACACATTCCACAGAATTAATTCGCGTTAAATTTTTGTTAAATCAGCTCATTTTTTAA
CCAATAGGCCGAAATCGGCAAAATCCCTTATAAATCAAAAGAATAGACCGAGATAGGGT
[37 nt withheld, positions 3140-3176]
AAAGAACGTGGACTCCAACGTCAAAGG
[49 nt withheld, positions 3204-3252]
T
[91 nt withheld, positions 3254-3344]
G
[124 nt withheld, positions 3346-3469]
GGGGATACCCCCTAGAGCCCCAGCTGGTTCTTTCCGCCTCAGAAGCCATAGAGCCCACCGCATCCCCAGC
ATGCCTGCTATTGTCTTCCCAATCCTCCCCCTTGCTGTCCTGCCCCACCCCACCCCCCAGAATAGAATGA
CACCTACTCAGACAATGCGATGCAATTTCCTCATTTTATTAGGAAAGGACAGTGGGAGTGGCACCTTCCA
GGGTCAAGGAAGGCACGGGGGAGGGGCAAACAACAGATGGCTGGCAACTAGAAGGCACAGTCGAGGCTGA
TCAGCGGGTTTAAACGGGCCCTGCTAGAGATTTTCCACACTGACTAAAAGGGTCTGAGGGATCTCTAGTT
ACCAGAGTCACACAACAGACGGGCACACACTACTTGAAGCACTCAAGGCAAGCTTTATTGAGGCTTAAGC
AGTGGGTTCCCTAGTTAGCCAGAGAGCTCCCAGGCTCAGATCTGGTCTAACCAGAGAGACCCAGTACAAG
CAAAAAGCAGATCTTGTCTTCGTTGGGAGTGAATTAGCCCTTCCAGTCCCCCCTTTTCTTTTAAAAAGTG
GCTAAGATCTACAGCTGCCTTGTAAGTCATTGGTCTTAAAGTCGACGCGGGGAGGCGGCCCAAAGGGAGA
TCCGACTCGTCTGAGGGCGAAGGCGAAGACGCGGAAGAGGCCGCAGAGCCGGCAGCAGGCCGCGGGAAGG
AAGGTCCGCTGGATTGAGGGCCGAAGGGACGTAGCAGAAGGACGTCCCGCGCAGAATCCAGGTGGCAACA
CAGGCGAGCAGCCAAGGAAAGGACGATGATTTCCCCGACAACACCACGGAATTGTCAGTGCCCAACAGCC
GAGCCCCTGTCCAGCAGCGGGCAAGGCAGGCGGCGATGAGTTCCGCCGTGGCAATAGGGAGGGGGAAAGC
GAAAGTCCCGGAAAGGAGCTGACAGGTGGTGGCAATGCCCCAACCAGTGGGGGTTGCGTCAGCAAACACA
GTGCACACCACGCCACGTTGCCTGACAACGGGCCACAACTCCTCATAAAGAGACAGCAACCAGGATTTAT
ACAAGGAGGAGAAAATGAAAGCCATACGGGAAGCAATAGCATGATACAAAGGCATTAAAGCAGCGTATCC
ACATAGCGTAAAAGGAGCAACATAGTTAAGAATACCAGTCAATCTTTCACAAATTTTGTAATCCAGAGGT
TGATTGTCGACTTAACGCGTTTACGCCAGAATGCGTTCGCACAGCCGCCAGCCGGTCACTCCGTTGATGG
TTACTCGGAACAGCAGGGAGCCGTCGGGGTTGATCAGGCGCTCGTCGATAATTTTGTTGCCGTTCCACAG
GGTCCCTGTTACAGTGATCTTTTTGCCGTCGAACACGGCGATGCCTTCATACGGCCGTCCGAAATAGTCG
ATCATGTTCGGCGTAACCCCGTCGATTACCAGTGTGCCATAGTGCAGGATCACCTTAAAGTGATGATCAT
CCACAGGGTACACCACCTTAAAAATTTTTTCGATCTGGCCCATTTGGTCGCCGCTCAGACCTTCATACGG
GATGATGACATGGATGTCGATCTTCAGCCCATTTTCACCGCTCAGGACAATCCTTTGGATCGGAGTTACG
GACACCCCGAGATTCTGAAACAAACTGGACACACCTCCCTGTTCAAGGACTTGGTCCAGGTTGTAGCCGG
CTGTCTGTCGCCAGTCCCCAACGAAATCTTCGAGTGTGAAGACCATACCTCCGGAGATATCCTTGTACAG
CTCGTCCATGCCGAGAGTGATCCCGGCGGCGGTCACGAACTCCAGCAGGACCATGTGATCGCGCTTCTCG
TTGGGGTCTTTGCTCAGGGCGGACTGGGTGCTCAGGTAGTGGTTGTCGGGCAGCAGCACGGGGCCGTCGC
CGATGGGGGTGTTCTGCTGGTAGTGGTCGGCGAGCTGCACGCTGCCGTCCTCGATGTTGTGGCGGATCTT
GAAGTTCACCTTGATGCCGTTCTTCTGCTTGTCGGCCATGATATAGACGTTGTGGCTGTTGTAGTTGTAC
TCCAGCTTGTGCCCCAGGATGTTGCCGTCCTCCTTGAAGTCGATGCCCTTCAGCTCGATGCGGTTCACCA
GGGTGTCGCCCTCGAACTTCACCTCGGCGCGGGTCTTGTAGTTGCCGTCGTCCTTGAAGAAGATGGTGCG
CTCCTGGACGTAGCCTTCGGGCATGGCGGACTTGAAGAAGTCGTGCTGCTTCATGTGGTCGGGGTAGCGG
CTGAAGCACTGCACGCCGTAGGTCAGGGTGGTCACGAGGGTGGGCCAGGGCACGGGCAGCTTGCCGGTGG
TGCAGATGAACTTCAGGGTCAGCTTGCCGTAGGTGGCATCGCCCTCGCCCTCGCCGGACACGCTGAACTT
GTGGCCGTTTACGTCGCCGTCCAGCTCGACCAGGATGGGCACCACCCCGGTGAACAGCTCCTCGCCCTTG
CTCACCATCGGTCCAGGATTCTCTTCGACATCTCCGGCTTGTTTCAGCAGAGAGAAGTTTGTTGCATCGC
CATCTTCCAGCAGGCGCACCATTGCCCCTGTTTCACTATCCAGGTTACGGATATAGTTCATGACAATATT
TACATTGGTCCAGCCACCAGCTTGCATGATCTCCGGTATTGAAACTCCAGCGCGGGCCATATCTCGCGCG
GCTCCGACACGGGCACTGTGTCCAGACCAGGCCAGGTATCTCTGACCAGAGTCATCCTTAGCGCCGTAAA
TCAATCGATGAGTTGCTTCAAAAATCCCTTCCAGGGCGCGAGTTGATAGCTGGCTGGTGGCAGATGGCGC
GGCAACACCATTTTTTCTGACCCGGCAAAACAGGTAGTTATTCGGATCATCAGCTACACCAGATACGGAA
ATCCATCGCTCGACCAGTTTAGTTACCCCCAGGCTAAGTGCCTTCTCTACACCTGCGGTGCTAACCAGCG
TTTTCGTTCTGCCAATATGGATTAACATTCTCCCACCGTCAGTACGTGAGATATCTTTAACCCTGATCCT
GGCAATTTCGGCTATACGTAACAGGGTGTTATAAGCAATCCCCAGAAATGCCAGATTACGTATATCCTGG
CAGCGATCGCTATTTTCCATGAGTGAACGAACCTGGTCGAAATCAGTGCGTTCGAACGCTAGAGCCTGTT
TTGCACGTTCACCGGCATCAACGTTTTCTTTTCGGATCCGCCGCATAACCAGTGAAACAGCATTGCTGTC
ACTTGGTCGTGGCAGCCCGGACCGACGATGAAGCATGTTTAGCTGGCCCAAATGTTGCTGGATAGTTTTT
ACTGCCAGACCGCGCGCCTGAAGATATAGAAGATAATCGCGAACATCTTCAGGTTCTGCGGGAAACCATT
TCCGGTTATTCAACTTGCACCATGCCGCCCACGACCGGCAAACGGACTGAAGCATTTTCCAGGTATGCTC
AGAAAACGCCTGGCGATCCCTGAACATGTCCATCAGGTTCTTGCGAACCTCATCACTCGTTGCATCGACC
GGTAATGCAGGCAAATTTTGGTGTACGGTCAGTAAATTGGACACCTTCCTCTTCTTCTTGGGCATGGTAG
ATCCTCTAGAACCGGTCCTGTGTTCTGGCGGCAAACCCGTTGCGAAAAAGAACGTTCACGGCGACTACTG
CACTTATATACGGTTCTCCCCCACCCTCGGGAAAAAGGCGGAGCCAGTACACGACATCACTTTCCCAGTT
TACCCCGCGCCACCTTCTCTAGGCACCGGATCAATTGCCGACCCCTCCCCCCAACTTCTCGGGGACTGTG
GGCGATGTGCGCTCTGCCCACTGACGGGCACCGGAGCCAATTCCCACTCCTTTCAAGACCTAGCTAGCGA
ATTCAAAAAAGCACCGACTCGGTGCCACTTTTTCAAGTTGATAACGGACTAGCCTTATTTTAACTTGCTA
TTTCTAGCTCTAAAACCCGTCATCGCTCAACACCTGCGGTGTTTCGTCCTTTCCACAAGATATATAAAGC
CAAGAAATCGAAATACTTTCAAGTTACGGTAAGCATATGATAGTCCATTTTAAAACATAATTTTAAAACT
GCAAACTACCCAAGAAATTATTACTTTCTACGTCACGTATTTTGTACTAATATCTTTGTGTTTACAGTCA
AATTAATTCTAATTATCTCTCTAACAGCCTTGTATCGTATATGCAAATATGAAGGAATCATGGGAAATAG
GCCCTCGGTACCTTAATTAACCAAACTGGATCTCTGCTGTCCCTGTAATAAACCCGAAAATTTTGAATTT
TTGTAATTTGTTTTTGTAATTCTTTAGTTTGTATGTCTGTTGCTATTATGTCTACTATTCTTTCCCCTGC
ACTGTACCCCCCAATCCCCCCTTTTCTTTTAAAATTGTGGATGAATACTGCCATTTGTCTGCAGAATTGG
CGCACGCAGTGCCGATCCGTTCACTAATCGAATGGATCTGTCTCTGTCTCTCTCTCCACCTTCTTCTTCT
ATTCCTTCGGGCCTGTCGGGTCCCCTCGGGGTTGGGAGGTGGGTCTGAAACGATAATGGTGAATATCCCT
GCCTAACTCTATTCACTATAGAAAGTACAGCAAAAACTATTCTTAAACCTACCAAGCCTCCTACTATCAT
TATGAATAATTTTATATACCACAGCCAATTTGTTATGTTAAACCAATTCCACAAACTTGCCCATTTATCT
AATTCCAATAATTCTTGTTCATTCTTTTCTTGCTGGTTTTGCGATTCTTCAATTAAGGAGTGTATTAAGC
TTGTGTAATTGTTAATTTCTCTGTCCCACTCCATCCAGGTCGTGTGATTCCAAATCTGTTCCAGAGATTT
ATTACTCCAACTAGCATTCCAAGGCACAGCAGTGGTGCAAATGAGTTTTCCAGAGCAACCCCAAATCCCC
AGGAGCTGTTGATCCTTTAGGTATCTTTCCACAGCCAGGATTCTTGCCTGGAGCTGCTTGATGCCCCAGA
CTGTGAGTTGCAACAGATGCTGTTGCGCCTCAATAGCCCTCAGCAAATTGTTCTGCTGCTGCACTATACC
AGACAATAATTGTCTGGCCTGTACCGTCAGCGTCATTGACGCTGCGCCCATAGTGCTTCCTGCTGCTCCC
AAGAACCCAAGGAACAAAGCTCCTATTCCCACTGCTCTTTTTTCTCTCTGCACCACTCTTCTCTTTGCCT
TGGTGGGTGCTACTCCTAATGGTTCAATTTTTACTACTTTATATTTATATAATTCACTTCTCCAATTGTC
CCTCATATCTCCTCCTCCAGGTCTGAAGATCAGCGGCCGCTTGCTGTGCGGTGGTCTTACTTTTGTTTTG
CTCTTCCTCTATCTTGTCTAAAGCTTCCTTGGTGTCTTTTATCTCTATCCTTTGATGCACACAATAGAGG
GTTGCTACTGTATTATATAATGATCTAAGTTCTTCTGATCCTGTCTGAAGGGATGGTTGTAGCTGTCCCA
GTATTTGTCTACAGCCTTCTGATGTTTCTAACAGGCCAGGATTAACTGCGAATCGTTCTAGCTCCCTGCT
TGCCCATACTATATGTTTTAATTTATATTTTTTCTTTCCCCCTGGCCTTAACCGAATTTTTTCCCATCGC
GATCTAATTCTCCCCCGCTTAATACTGACGCTCTCGCACCCATCTCTCTCCTTCTAGCCTCCGCTAGTCA
AAATTTTTGGCGTACTCACCAGTCGCCGCCCCTCGCCTCTTGCCGTGCGCGCTTCAGCAAGCCGAGTCCT
GCGTCGAGAGAGCTCCTCTGGTTTCCCTTTCGCTTTCAAGTCCCTGTTCGGGCGCCACTGCTAGAGATTT
TCCACACTGACTAAAAGGGTCTGAGGGATCTCTAGTTACCAGAGTCACACAACAGACGGGCACACACTAC
TTGAAGCACTCAAGGCAAGCTTTATTGAGGCTTAAGCAGTGGGTTCCCTAGTTAGCCAGAGAGCTCCCAG
GCTCAGATCTGGTCTAACCAGAGAGACCCAGTACAGGCAAAACGCGCTGCTTATATAGACCTCCCACCGT
ACACGCCTACCGCCCATTTGCGTCAATGGGGCGGAGTTGTTACGACATTTTGGAAAGTCCCGTTGATTTT
GGTGCCAAAACAAACTCCCATTGACGTCAATGGGGTGGAGACTTGGAAATCCCCGTGAGTCAAACCGCTA
TCCACGCCCATTGATGTACTGCCAAAACCGCATCACCATGGTAATAGCGATGACTAATACGTAGATGTAC
TGCCAAGTAGGAAAGTCCCATAAGGTCATGTACTGGGCATAATGCCAGGCGGGCCATTTACCGTCATTGA
CGTCAATAGGGGGCGTACTTGGCATATGATACACTTGATGTACTGCCAAGTGGGCAGTTTACCGTAAATA
CTCCACCCATTGACGTCAATGGAAAGTCCCTATTGGCGTTACTATGGGAACATACGTCATTATTGACGTC
AATGGGCGGGGGTCGTTGGGCGGTCAGCCAGGCGGGCCATTTACCGTAAGTTATGTAACGCGGAACTCCA
TATATGGGCTATGAACTAATGACCCCGTAATTGATTACTATTAATAACTAGTCAATAATCAATGTCAACG
CGTATATCTGGCCCGTACATCGCGAAGCAGCGCAAAACGCCTAACCCTAAGCAGATTCTTCATGCAATTG
TCGGTCAAGCCTTGCCTTGTTGTAGCTTAAATTTTGCTCGCGCACTACTCAGCGACCTCCAACACACAAG
CAGGGAGCAGATACTGGCTTAACTATGCGGCATCAGAGCAGATTGTACTGAGAGTGCACCATAGGGGATC
GGGAGATCTCCCGATCCGTCGACGTCAGGTGGCACTTTTCGGGGAAATGTGCGCGGAACCCCTATTTGTT
TATTTTTCTAAATACATTCAAATATGTATCCGCTCATGAGACAATAACCCTGATAAATGCTTCAATAATA
TTGAAAAAGGAAGAGTATGAGTATTCAACATTTCCGTGTCGCCCTTATTCCCTTTTTTGCGGCATTTTGC
CTTCCTGTTTTTGCTCACCCAGAAACGCTGGTGAAAGTAAAAGATGCTGAAGATCAGT
Features (pLannotate 1.2.2; 34 found; start..end, strand, type, name):
    920..1508    +  rep_origin     ori: high-copy-number ColE1/pMB1/pBR322/pUC origin of replication
   1691..1783    +  CDS            lacI (fragment): lac repressor; lacI; The lac repressor binds to the lac operator to inhibit transcription in E. coli. This inhibition can be relieved by adding lactose or isopropyl-β-D-thiogalactopyranoside (IPTG).
   1796..1817    +  protein_bind   CAP binding site: CAP binding activates transcription in the presence of cAMP. E. coli catabolite activator protein
   1832..1862    +  promoter       lac promoter: promoter for the E. coli lac operon
   1870..1886    +  protein_bind   lac operator: The lac repressor binds to the lac operator to inhibit transcription in E. coli. This inhibition can be relieved by adding lactose or isopropyl-β-D-thiogalactopyranoside (IPTG). lac repressor encoded by lacI
   1959..2080    -  polyA_signal   SV40 poly(A) signal: SV40 polyadenylation signal
   2075..2200    -  CDS            ble (fragment): BLE_KLEPN - Experimental evidence at protein level: Swiss-Prot protein existence level 1. Binding protein with a strong affinity to the bleomycin family of antibiotics. Binds to CL990; an antimitotic-antibiotic compound. From Klebsiella pneumoniae.
   2210..2584    -  CDS            BleoR: antibiotic-binding protein; Sh ble from Streptoalloteichus hindustanus; confers resistance to bleomycin, phleomycin, and Zeocin™
   2603..2650    -  promoter       EM7 promoter: synthetic bacterial promoter&nbsp
   2698..3027    -  promoter       SV40 promoter: SV40 enhancer and early promoter
   3041..3469    -  rep_origin     f1 ori (sequence partly withheld): f1 bacteriophage origin of replication; arrow indicates direction of (+) strand synthesis
   3490..3511    -  promoter       SV40 promoter (fragment): SV40 enhancer and early promoter
   3515..3739    -  polyA_signal   bGH poly(A) signal: bovine growth hormone polyadenylation signal
   3771..4004    -  LTR            3' LTR (ΔU3): self-inactivating 3' long terminal repeat (LTR) from HIV-1
   4006..4025    -  misc_feature   cPPT/CTS (fragment): central polypurine tract and central termination sequence of HIV-1
   4076..4664    -  misc_feature   WPRE: woodchuck hepatitis virus posttranscriptional regulatory element
   4680..5195    -  CDS            Nluc: NanoLuc® luciferase human codon-optimized
   5211..5927    -  CDS            EGFP: EGFP is a basic (constitutively fluorescent) green fluorescent protein published in 1996, derived from Aequorea victoria. It is reported to be a rapidly-maturing weak dimer with moderate acid sensitivity.
   5985..7012    -  CDS            Cre (fragment): site-specific recombinase Cre is a site-specific recombinase from bacteriophage P1. Recombination occurs at loxP sequences.
   7057..7268    -  promoter       EF-1α core promoter: core promoter for human elongation factor EF-1α
   7294..7312    -  CDS            small t antigen (fragment): SV40 (simian virus 40) small t antigen
   7330..7405    -  misc_RNA       gRNA scaffold: guide RNA scaffold for the Streptococcus pyogenes CRISPR/Cas9 system
   7435..7675    -  promoter       U6 promoter: RNA polymerase III promoter for human U6 snRNA
   7726..7843    -  misc_feature   cPPT/CTS: central polypurine tract and central termination sequence of HIV-1
   7893..7993    -  CDS            Rev (fragment): human immunodeficiency virus 1 (HIV-1) Rev protein; rev; enhances nuclear export of unspliced and incompletely spliced viral mRNAs
   8370..8603    -  misc_feature   RRE: The Rev response element (RRE) of HIV-1 allows for Rev-dependent mRNA export from the nucleus to the cytoplasm.
   8749..9112    -  CDS            HIV-1 gag (fragment): gag protein from human immunodeficiency virus 1; gag
   9096..9221    -  misc_feature   HIV-1 Ψ: packaging signal of human immunodeficiency virus type 1
   9268..9448    -  LTR            5' LTR (truncated): truncated 5' long terminal repeat (LTR) from HIV-1
   9466..9665    -  promoter       CMV promoter: human cytomegalovirus (CMV) immediate early promoter
   9666..10045   -  enhancer       CMV enhancer: human cytomegalovirus immediate early enhancer
  10200..10252   +  misc_feature   bom (fragment): basis of mobility region from pBR322
  10311..10415   +  promoter       AmpR promoter: bla
  10416..749     +  CDS            AmpR (across the origin): β-lactamase; bla; confers resistance to ampicillin, carbenicillin, and related antibiotics
