[The description below was written by a language model from this plasmid's Addgene catalogue record and pLannotate feature annotations shown in this document.]
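Description:
Lenti-sgRNA-Cre-GpNLuc-sgmZBP1#1 is a third-generation-style, self-inactivating HIV-1 lentiviral transfer plasmid built on a LentiCRISPR V2-Cre-NLuc backbone, about 10.5 kb in the sequenced record. It is maintained in E. coli through a high-copy ColE1/pUC origin and ampicillin resistance, and an f1 origin is also present. Outside the viral region, an SV40/EM7-driven BleoR cassette is annotated, which could in principle confer Zeocin resistance. The viral genome is transcribed from a CMV enhancer/promoter fused to a truncated 5' LTR and carries the Ψ packaging signal, a partial gag sequence, the RRE, cPPT/CTS, WPRE and a ΔU3 3' LTR, followed by a bGH polyadenylation signal.

The payload contains two expression units. A human U6 promoter drives a guide RNA with the S. pyogenes scaffold, targeting mouse Zbp1 (guide #1); the spacer sequence is not given in the record. An EF-1α core promoter drives Cre recombinase followed by EGFP and NanoLuc. The EGFP and NanoLuc reading frames lie almost directly adjacent, consistent with the fused GpNLuc reporter that provides both fluorescence and bioluminescence. How Cre is linked to the reporter is not annotated.

The catalogue purpose says the vector expresses Cas9, but no Cas9 coding sequence appears in the feature table, and the plasmid name and annotated features point to Cre instead. The design would therefore suit cells or mice that supply Cas9 separately, for example from a Cre-activated allele, although the record does not say so. The associated publication concerns MRE11, cGAS and tumorigenesis, suggesting use for Zbp1 knockout with trackable transduced cells.
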