Addgene plasmid #208387: Lenti-sgRNA-Cre-GpNLuc-sgmZBP1#1
Purpose: Lentiviral vector expressing Cas9, GpNLuc, and sgRNA targeting murine ZBP1#1 gene.
Depositing lab: Gaorav Gupta. Depositing organization: University of North Carolina at Chapel Hill. Publication: MRE11 liberates cGAS from nucleosome sequestration during tumorigenesis. Cho MG, Kumar RJ, Lin CC, Boyer JA, Shahir JA, Fagan-Solis K, Simpson DA, Fan C, Foster CE, Goddard AM, Lerner LM, Ellington SW, Wang Q, Wang Y, Ho AY, Liu P, Perou CM, Zhang Q, McGinty RK, Purvis JE, Gupta GP. Nature. 2024 Jan 10. doi: 10.1038/s41586-023-06889-6. PubMed 38200309.
Backbone
  Vector backbone: LentiCRISPR V2-Cre-NLuc
  Vector type: Mammalian Expression, Lentiviral, Luciferase
Growth in bacteria
  Bacterial resistance: Ampicillin, 100 μg/mL
  Growth temperature: 37°C
  Growth strain: NEB Stable
  Copy number: High Copy
Gene/Insert
  Gene/Insert name: sgZBP1
  gRNA/shRNA sequence: Unspecified
  Species: M. musculus (mouse)
  Mutation: WT
  Entrez Gene: Zbp1 (a.k.a. 2010010H03Rik, Dai, Dlm1, mZaDLM)
  Cloning method: Gibson Cloning
  Sequencing primers: 5′ Unknown
Terms and licenses: Academic/Nonprofit Terms; Industry Terms: Not Available to Industry
How to cite: Lenti-sgRNA-Cre-GpNLuc-sgmZBP1#1 was a gift from Gaorav Gupta (Addgene plasmid # 208387 ; http://n2t.net/addgene:208387 ; RRID:Addgene_208387)
